>Addgene plasmid #237840 | P4HA1-P1 | addgene full sequence | sequence record 484879 | Addgene NGS Result
TTGAAATCCTTTTTTTCTGCGCGTAATCTGCTGCTTGCAAACAAAAAAACCACCGCTACCAGCGGTGGTT
TGTTTGCCGGATCAAGAGCTACCAACTCTTTTTCCGAAGGTAACTGGCTTCAGCAGAGCGCAGATACCAA
ATACTGTCCTTCTAGTGTAGCCGTAGTTAGGCCACCACTTCAAGAACTCTGTAGCACCGCCTACATACCT
CGCTCTGCTAATCCTGTTACCAGTGGCTGCTGCCAGTGGCGATAAGTCGTGTCTTACCGGGTTGGACTCA
AGACGATAGTTACCGGATAAGGCGCAGCGGTCGGGCTGAACGGGGGGTTCGTGCACACAGCCCAGCTTGG
AGCGAACGACCTACACCGAACTGAGATACCTACAGCGTGAGCTATGAGAAAGCGCCACGCTTCCCGAAGG
GAGAAAGGCGGACAGGTATCCGGTAAGCGGCAGGGTCGGAACAGGAGAGCGCACGAGGGAGCTTCCAGGG
GGAAACGCCTGGTATCTTTATAGTCCTGTCGGGTTTCGCCACCTCTGACTTGAGCGTCGATTTTTGTGAT
GCTCGTCAGGGGGGCGGAGCCTATGGAAAAACGCCAGCAACGCGGCCTTTTTACGGTTCCTGGCCTTTTG
CTGGCCTTTTGCTCACATGTTCTTTCCTGCGTTATCCCCTGATTCTGTGGATAACCGTATTACCGCCTTT
GAGTGAGCTGATACCGGTTGGGCGTCGCTTGGTCGGTCATTTCGAATTACCAATGCTTAATCAGTGAGGC
ACCTATCTCAGCGATCTGTCTATTTCGTTCATCCATAGTTGCCTGACTCCCCGTCGTGTAGATAACTACG
ATACGGGAGGGCTTACCATCTGGCCCCAGTGCTGCAATGATACCGCGAGACCCACGCTCACCGGCTCCAG
ATTTATCAGCAATAAACCAGCCAGCCGGAAGGGCCGAGCGCAGAAGTGGTCCTGCAACTTTATCCGCCTC
CATCCAGTCTATTAATTGTTGCCGGGAAGCTAGAGTAAGTAGTTCGCCAGTTAATAGTTTGCGCAACGTT
GTTGCCATTGCTACAGGCATCGTGGTGTCACGCTCGTCGTTTGGTATGGCTTCATTCAGCTCCGGTTCCC
AACGATCAAGGCGAGTTACATGATCCCCCATGTTGTGCAAAAAAGCGGTTAGCTCCTTCGGTCCTCCGAT
AGTTGTCAGAAGTAAGTTGGCCGCAGTGTTATCACTCATGGTTATGGCAGCACTGCATAATTCTCTTACT
GTCATGCCATCCGTAAGATGCTTTTCTGTGACTGGTGAGTACTCAACCAAGTCATTCTGAGAATAGTGTA
TGCGGCGACCGAGTTGCTCTTGCCCGGCGTCAATACGGGATAATACCGCGCCACATAGCAGAACTTTGAA
AGTGCTCATCATTGGAAAACGTTCTTCGGGGCGAAAACTCTCAAGGATCTTACCGCTGTTGAGATCCAGT
TCGATGTAACCCACTCGTGCACCCAACTGATCTTCAGCATCTTTTACTTTCACCAGCGTTTCTGGGTGAG
CAAAAACAGGAAGGCAAAATGCCGCAAAAAAGGGAATAAGGGCGACACGGAAATGTTGAATACTCATACT
CTTCCTTTTTCAATATTATTGAAGCATTTATCAGGGTTATTGTCTCATGAGCGGATACATATTTGAATGT
ATTTAGAAAAATAAACAAATAGGGGTTCCGCGCACATTTCCCCGAAAAGTGCCACCTGACGTCTAAGAAA
CCATTACGTAGAAAGCCAGTCCGCAGAAACGGTGCTGACCCCGGATGAATGTCAGCTACTGGGCTATCTG
GACAAGGGAAAACGCAAGCGCAAAGAGGATCCTTATCGCTATCGATTCACACAAAAAACCAACACACAGA
TGTAATGAAAATAAAGATATTTTATTGCGGCCATCGTGATGGCAGGTTGGGCGTCGCTTGGTCGGTCATT
TCGAACCCCAGAGTCCCGCTCAGAAGAACTCGTCAAGAAGGCGATAGAAGGCGATGCGCTGCGAATCGGG
AGCGGCGATACCGTAAAGCACGAGGAAGCGGTCAGCCCATTCGCCGCCAAGCTCTTCAGCAATATCACGG
GTAGCCAACGCTATGTCCTGATAGCGGTCCGCCACACCCAGCCGGCCACAGTCGATGAATCCAGAAAAGC
GGCCATTTTCCACCATGATATTCGGCAAGCAGGCATCGCCATGGGTCACGACGAGATCCTCGCCGTCGGG
CATGCGCGCCTTGAGCCTGGCGAACAGTTCGGCTGGCGCGAGCCCCTGATGCTCTTCGTCCAGATCATCC
TGATCGACAAGACCGGCTTCCATCCGAGTACGTGCTCGCTCGATGCGATGTTTCGCTTGGTGGTCGAATG
GGCAGGTAGCCGGATCAAGCGTATGCAGCCGCCGCATTGCATCAGCCATGATGGATACTTTCTCGGCAGG
AGCAAGGTGAGATGACAGGAGATCCTGCCCCGGCACTTCGCCCAATAGCAGCCAGTCCCTTCCCGCTTCA
GTGACAACGTCGAGCACAGCTGCGCAAGGAACGCCCGTCGTGGCCAGCCACGATAGCCGCGCTGCCTCGT
CCTGCAGTTCATTCAGGGCACCGGACAGGTCGGTCTTGACAAAAAGAACCGGGCGCCCCTGCGCTGACAG
CCGGAACACGGCGGCATCAGAGCAGCCGATTGTCTGTTGTGCCCAGTCATAGCCGAATAGCCTCTCCACC
CAAGCGGCCGGAGAACCTGCGTGCAATCCATCTTGTTCAATCCCTCCGGAGCCTCCGCCACCTGATCCGC
CACCTCCGCTCCCACCACCGGTCTGCTCGTTCTTCAGCACGCGCTCCACGAAGCTCTTGATGTACTTACC
CATTTCATCTGGAGCGTCCTCCTGGCTGAAGTGGAGGCCCTTCACCTTCACGAACTCGGTGTTAGGGAAC
TTCTTAGCTCCCTCGACAATAGCGTTGGAAAAGAACCCAGGGTCGGACTCGATGAACATCTTAGGCAGAT
CGTCGCTGGCCCGAAGGTAGGCGTTGTAGTTGCGGACAATCTGGACGACGTCGGGCTTGCCTCCCTTAAC
GAGAGGGATCTCGCGAGGCCAGGAGAGGGTAGGCCGTCTAACCTCGCCCTTCTCCTTGAATGGCTCCAGG
TAGGCAGCGAACTCCTCAGGCTCCAGTTTCCGCATGATCTTGCTTGGGAGCATGGTCTCGACGAAGAAGT
TATTCTCAAGCACCATTTTCTCGCCCTCTTCGCTCTTGATCAGGGCGATATCCTCCTCGATGTCAGGCCA
CTCGTCCCAGGACTCGATCACGTCCACGACACTCTCAGCATGGACGATGGCCTTGATCTTGTCTTGGTGC
TCGTAGGAGTAGTGAAAGGCCAGACAAGCCCCCCAGTCGTGGCCCACAAAGATGATTTTCTTTGGAAGGT
TCAGCAGCTCGAACCAAGCGGTGAGGTACTTGTAGTGATCCAGGAGGCGATATGAGCCATTCCCGCTCTT
GCCGGACTTACCCATTCCGATCAGATCAGGGATGATGCATCTAGCCACGGGCTCGATGTGAGGCACGACG
TGCCTCCACAGGTAGCTGGAGGCAGCGTTACCATGCAGAAAAATCACGGCGTTCTCGGCGTGCTTCTCGG
AATCATAGTAGTTGATGAAGGAGTCCAGCACGTTCATTTGCTTGCAGCGAGCCCACCACTGAGGCCCAGT
GATCATGCGTTTGCGTTGCTCGGGGTCGTACACCTTGGAAGCCATGGTGGCTCCAGCCTTTGGTTCGAGA
CTGTTGTGTCAGAAGAATCAAGCTTTTTGCAAAAGCCTAGGCCTCCAAAAAAGCCTCCTCACTACTTCTG
GAATAGCTCAGAGGCCGAGGCGGCCTCGGCCTCTGCATAAATAAAAAAAATTAGTCAGCCATGGGGCGGA
GAATGGGCGGAACTGGGCGGAGTTAGGGGCGGGATGGGCGGAGTTAGGGGCGGGACTATGGTTGCTGACT
AATTGAGATGCATGCTTTGCATACTTCTGCCTGCTGGGGAGCCTGGGGACTTTCCACACCTGGTTGCTGA
CTAATTGAGATGCATGCTTTGCATACTTCTGCCTGCTGGGGAGCCTGGGGACTTTCCACACCCTAACTGA
CACACATTCCACAGCTGGTTCTTTCCGCCTCAGAAGGTACCTAACCAAGTTCCTCTTTCAGAGGTTATTT
CAGGCCATGGTGCTGCGCAGATCCGCGTATGCGGTGTGAAATACCGCACAGATGCGTAAGGAGAAAATAC
CGCATCAGGAAATTGTAAGCGTTAATATTTTGTTAAAATTCGATTTTACCACATTTGTAGAGGTTTTACT
TGCTTAAAAAAACCTCCCACATCTCCCCCTGAACCTGAAACATAAAATGAATGCAATTGTTGTTGTTAAC
TTGTTTATTGCAGCTTATAATGGTTACAAATAAAGCAATAGCATCACAAATTTCACAAATAAAGCATTTT
TTTCACTGCATTCTAGTTGTGGTTTGTCCAAACTCATCAATGTATCTTATCATGTCTGCTCGAAGCGGCC
GCCCCAAGGGGTTATGCTAGTTATTGCTCAGCGGTGGCAGCAGCCAACTCAGCTTCCTTTCGGGCTTTGT
TAGCAGCCGGATCAGCTTGCATGCCTGCAGGTCGACTCAAACAGGCTTCCCTTTTTCTCCTATTGTTGTA
CTCTTATGTGTCTGATATACACATTTCCTAGTCTTAACTTTCAGGAGTTTACAATTGACTAACACTCCAT
GATTGATTCAGTCATGAACCTCATCCCATGTTTCATCTGTGGACAATTGCTTACTTTGTGGGTTCTTTTA
AAAGTAACACGAAATCATCATATTGCATAAAACCTTAAAGTTCTGTTGGTATCACAGAAGACAAGGCAGA
GTTTAAAGTGAGGAATTTTATATTTAAAGAACTTTTTGGTTGGATAAAAACATAATTTGAGCATCCAGTT
TTAGTATTTCACTACATCTCAGTTGGTGGGTGTTAAGCTAGAATGGGCTGTGTGATAGGAAACAAATGCC
TTACAGATGTGCCTAGGTGTTCTGTTTACCTAGTGTCTTACTCTGTTTTCTGGATCTGAAGACTAGTAAT
AAACTAGGACACTAACTGGGTTCCATGTGATTGCCCTTTCATATGATCTTCTAAGTTGATTTTTTTCCTC
CCAAGTCTTTTTTAAAGAAAGTATACTGTATTTTACCAACCCCCTCTCTTTTCTTTTAGCTCCTCTGTGG
TGAATTAAACGTACTTGAGTTAAAATATTTCGATTTTTTTTTTTTTAACGGAAAGTCCTGCATAACAACA
CTGGGCCTTCTTAACTAAAATGCTCACCACTTAGCCTGTTTTTTTATCCCTTTTTTAAAATGACAGATGA
TTTTGTTCAGGAATTTTGCTGTTTTTCTTAGTGCTAATACCTTGCCTCTTATTCCTGCTACAGCAGGGTG
GTAATATTGGCATTCTGATTAAATACTGTGCCTTAGGAGACTGGAAGTTTAAAAATGTACAAGTCCTTTC
AGTGATGAGGGAATTGATTTTTTTTAAAAGTCTTTTTCTTAGAAAGCCAAAATGTTTGTTTTTTTAAGAT
TCTGAAATGTGTTGTGACAACAATGACCTATTTATGATCTTAAATCTTTTTTACTCGAGGCTAGCGAGCT
CGTTTAAACAACTAGAATTACACGGCGATCTTGCCGCCCTTCTTGGCCTTAATGAGAATCTCGCGGATCT
TGCGGGCGTCCAACTTGCCGGTCAGTCCTTTAGGCACCTCGTCCACGAACACAACACCACCGCGCAGCTT
CTTGGCGGTTGTAACCTGGCTGGCCACATAGTCCACGATCTCCTTCTCGGTCATGGTTTTACCGTGTTCC
AGCACGACGACTGCGGCGGGCAGCTCGCCGGCATCGTCGTCGGGCAGGCCGGCGACCCCGGCGTCGAAGA
TGTTGGGGTGTTGCAGCAGGATGCTCTCCAGTTCGGCTGGGGCTACCTGGTAGCCCTTGTATTTGATCAG
GCTCTTCAGCCGGTCCACGATGAAGAAGTGCTCGTCCTCGTCCCAGTAGGCGATGTCGCCGCTGTGCAGC
CAGCCGTCCTTGTCGATGAGAGCGTTTGTAGCCTCGGGGTTGTTAACGTAGCCGCTCATGATCATGGGGC
CACGGACGCACAGCTCGCCGCGCTGGTTCACACCCAGTGTCTTACCGGTGTCCAAGTCCACCACCTTAGC
CTCGAAGAAGGGCACCACCTTGCCTACTGCGCCAGGCTTGTCGTCCCCTTCGGGGGTGATCAGAATGGCG
CTGGTTGTTTCTGTCAGGCCGTAGCCCTGGCGGATGCCTGGTAGGTGGAAGCGTTTGGCCACGGCCTCAC
CTACCTCCTTGCTGAGCGGCGCCCCGCCGCTGGCGATCTCGTGCAAGTTGCTTAGGTCGTACTTGTCGAT
GAGAGTGCTCTTAGCGAAGAAGCTAAATAGTGTGGGCACCAGCAGGGCAGATTGAATCTTATAGTCTTGC
AAGCTGCGCAAGAATAGCTCCTCCTCGAAGCGGTACATGAGCACGACCCGAAAGCCGCAGATCAAGTAGC
CCAGCGTGGTGAACATGCCGAAGCCGTGGTGAAATGGCACCACGCTGAGGATAGCGGTGTCGGGGATGAT
CTGGTTGCCGAAGATGGGGTCGCGGGCATGACTGAATCGGACACAAGCGGTGCGGTGCGGTAGGGCTACG
CCCTTGGGCAATCCGGTACTGCCACTACTGTTCATGATCAGGGCGATGGTTTTGTCCCGGTCGAAGCTCT
CGGGCACGAAGTCGTACTCGTTGAAGCCGGGTGGCAAATGGGAAGTCACGAAGGTGTACATGCTTTGGAA
GCCCTGGTAGTCGGTCTTGCTATCCATGATGATGATCTTTTGTATGATCGGTAGCTTCTTTTGCACGTTG
AGGATCTTTTGCAGCCCTTTCTTGCTCACGAATACGACGGTGGGCTGGCTGATGCCCATGCTGTTCAGCA
GCTCGCGCTCGTTGTAGATGTCGTTAGCTGGGGCCACAGCCACACCGATGAACAGGGCACCCAACACGGG
CATGAAGAACTGCAAGCTATTCTCGCTGCACACCACGATCCGATGGTTTGTATTCAGCCCATAGCGCTTC
ATAGCTTCTGCCAGCCGAACGCTCATCTCGAAGTACTCGGCGTAGGTAATGTCCACCTCGATATGTGCGT
CGGTAAAGGCGATGGTGCCGGGCACCAGGGCGTAGCGCTTCATGGCTTTGTGCAGCTGCTCGCCGGCGGT
CCCGTCTTCGAGTGGGTAGAATGGCGCTGGGCCCTTCTTAATGTTTTTGGCATCTTCCATGGTGGCTTTA
CCAACAGTACCGGATTGCCAAGCTTGGGCTGCAGGTCGAAAGGCCCGGAGATGAGGAAGAGGAGAACAGC
GCGGCAGACGTGCGCTTTTGAAGCGTGCAGAATGCCGGGCCTCCGGAGGACCTTCGGGCGCCCGCCCCGC
CCCTGAGCCCGCCCCTGAGCCCGCCCCCGGACCCACCCCTTCCCAGCCTCTGAGCCCAGAAAGCGAAGGA
GCAAAGCTGCTATTGGCCGCTGCCCCAAAGGCCTACCCGCTTCCATTGCTCAGCGGTGCTGTCCATCTGC
ACGAGACTAGTGAGACGTGCTACTTCCATTTGTCACGTCCTGCACGACGCGAGCTGCGGGGCGGGGGGGA
ACTTCCTGACTAGGGGAGGAGTAGAAGGTGGCGCGAAGGGGCCACCAAAGAACGGAGCCGGTTGGCGCCT
ACCGGTGGATGTGGAATGTGTGCGAGGCCAGAGGCCACTTGTGTAGCGCCAAGTGCCCAGCGGGGCTGCT
AAAGCGCATGCTCCAGACTGCCTTGGGAAAAGCGCCTCCCCTACCCGGTAGATCTCGATCCTCTACGCCG
GACGCATCGTGGCCGGAGTACTGCGGTTTATCTCGATGGCTACGAGGGCAGACAGTAAGTGGATTTACCA
TAATCCCTTAATTGTACGCACCGCTAAAACGCGTTCAGCGCGATCACGGCAGCAGACAGGTAAAAATGGC
AACAAACCACCCGAAAAACTGCCGCAATCGCGCCTGATAAATTTTAACCGTATGAATACCTATGCAACCA
GAGGGTACAGGCCACATTACCCCCACTTAATCCACTGAAGCTGCCATTTTTCATGGTTTCACCATCCCAG
CGAAGGGCCATCCAGCGTGCGTTCCTGTATTTCCGGACTATAAAAGGATCTAGGTGAAGATCCTTTTTGA
TAATCTCATGACCAAAATCCCTTAACGTGAGTTTTCGTTCCACTGAGCGTCAGACCCCGTAGAAAAGATC
AAAGGATCTTC
Features (pLannotate 1.2.2; 18 found; start..end, strand, type, name):
      1..589     +  rep_origin     ori: high-copy-number ColE1/pMB1/pBR322/pUC origin of replication
    747..1607    -  CDS            AmpR: β-lactamase; bla; confers resistance to ampicillin, carbenicillin, and related antibiotics
   1608..1712    -  promoter       AmpR promoter: bla
   1755..1847    +  CDS            tnpA (fragment): TN5P_ECOLX - Also known as tnp. Experimental evidence at protein level: Swiss-Prot protein existence level 1. Mediates transposition of transposon Tn5 by a 'cut and paste' mechanism. First, the monomeric transposase binds the 19 bp inverted DNA repeats flanking the transposon. Then, dimerization of the DNA- bound transposase creates a synaptic DNA complex. After nicking of the first DNA strand, excision of the transposon proceeds through a series of intermediates. The transposase then mediates the insertion of the transposon at a new site by strand transfer. The activity of the wild- type tran
   1868..1916    -  polyA_signal   poly(A) signal: synthetic polyadenylation signal
   1980..2772    -  CDS            NeoR/KanR (fragment): aminoglycoside phosphotransferase from Tn5; aph(3')-II (or nptII); confers resistance to neomycin, kanamycin, and G418 (Geneticin®)
   2823..3755    -  CDS            hRluc: Renilla luciferase human codon-optimized
   3806..4163    -  promoter       SV40 promoter: SV40 enhancer and early promoter
   4228..4279    +  misc_feature   bom (fragment): basis of mobility region from pBR322
   4280..4312    -  rep_origin     M13 ori (fragment): M13 bacteriophage origin of replication; arrow indicates direction of (+) strand synthesis
   4317..4385    +  CDS            large T antigen (fragment): large T antigen from SV40 (simian virus 40)
   4408..4529    +  polyA_signal   SV40 poly(A) signal: SV40 polyadenylation signal
   4551..4570    -  terminator     T7 terminator (fragment): transcription terminator for bacteriophage T7 RNA polymerase
   4578..4627    -  CDS            SET1 (fragment): solubility-enhancement tag derived from T7 phage gene 10B
   4634..4658    -  misc_feature   MCS (fragment): pUC18/19 multiple cloning site
   5688..7340    -  CDS            luciferase: firefly luciferase synthetic luc2 version of the luciferase gene
   7387..7886    -  promoter       PGK promoter: mouse phosphoglycerate kinase 1 promoter
   7943..8226    -  misc_feature   cer region: ColE1-derived recombination site that helps to maintain plasmids as monomers
