[The description below was written by a language model from this plasmid's Addgene catalogue record and pLannotate feature annotations shown in this document.]
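Description:
P4HA1-P1 is a mammalian dual-luciferase reporter plasmid built on the pmirGLO Dual-Luciferase miRNA Target Expression Vector, carrying a 3' UTR of human P4HA1 (the "P1" form) inserted by Gibson cloning. It is propagated in E. coli as a high-copy plasmid through a ColE1/pUC-type origin and selected with ampicillin via the β-lactamase gene. A cer region, a ColE1-derived recombination site that helps keep plasmids monomeric, is also annotated.

The primary reporter is the synthetic luc2 firefly luciferase, which the feature table annotates as driven by a PGK promoter. An unannotated stretch of roughly 1 kb lies between the end of the luc2 coding sequence and the remnant multiple cloning site. This is the position where the P4HA1-P1 3' UTR would be expected to sit, although the feature table does not label the insert itself. Placed there, the UTR becomes part of the firefly luciferase transcript, so its effects on mRNA stability or translation show up as changes in firefly signal. A second cassette uses the SV40 enhancer/early promoter to express human codon-optimized Renilla luciferase followed by a neomycin/kanamycin phosphotransferase sequence, ending in a synthetic poly(A) signal. This provides an internal normalization control and potentially G418 selection in mammalian cells. An SV40 poly(A) signal is also annotated. The remaining short fragment hits (tnpA, bom, M13 ori, large T antigen, T7 terminator, SET1) are likely backbone remnants or annotation artefacts rather than functional parts.

The stated purpose is to study the role and mechanism of the P4HA1-P1 3' UTR in regulating gene function, in work concerning alternative polyadenylation in human urothelial differentiation. The "P1" name may denote one polyadenylation-site isoform, though the record does not define it.
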