Addgene plasmid #237840: P4HA1-P1
Purpose: Study the role and mechanism of the P4HA1-P1 3' UTR in regulation gene function.
Depositing lab: Angela Ting. Depositing organization: University of Texas MD Anderson Cancer Center. Publication: Differentiation in the human urothelia is defined by distinct alternative polyadenylation. Le NB, Sona S, Santo B, Zhang Y, Ou R, Schweickart RA, Kochat V, Padron WI, Rai K, Lee SH, Yi JM, Wessely O, Lee BH, Ting AH. Cell Rep. 2026 Jan 13;45(1):116839. doi: 10.1016/j.celrep.2025.116839. PubMed 41533515.
Backbone
  Vector backbone: pmirGLO Dual-Luciferase miRNA Target Expression Vector
  Vector type: Mammalian Expression
Growth in bacteria
  Bacterial resistance: Ampicillin, 100 μg/mL
  Growth temperature: 37°C
  Growth strain: DH5alpha
  Copy number: High Copy
Gene/Insert
  Gene/Insert name: P4HA1-P1 3'UTR
  Species: H. sapiens (human)
  Entrez Gene: P4HA1 (a.k.a. P4HA)
  Cloning method: Gibson Cloning
Terms and licenses: Academic/Nonprofit Terms; Industry Terms: Not Available to Industry
How to cite: P4HA1-P1 was a gift from Angela Ting (Addgene plasmid # 237840 ; http://n2t.net/addgene:237840 ; RRID:Addgene_237840)
